>Addgene plasmid #147561 | pnYC-NpM-DmPAN3_349-790-C421F_T | depositor full sequence | sequence record 290008 | Full Sequence
GGTATGGCAATGAAAGACGGTGAGCTGGTGATATGGGATAGTGTTCACCCTTGTTACACCGTTTTCCATG
AGCAAACTGAAACGTTTTCATCGCTCTGGAGTGAATACCACGACGATTTCCGGCAGTTTCTACACATATA
TTCGCAAGATGTGGCGTGTTACGGTGAAAACCTGGCCTATTTCCCTAAAGGGTTTATTGAGAATATGTTT
TTCGTCTCAGCCAATCCCTGGGTGAGTTTCACCAGTTTTGATTTAAACGTGGCCAATATGGACAACTTCT
TCGCCCCCGTTTTCACCATGGGCAAATATTATACGCAAGGCGACAAGGTGCTGATGCCGCTGGCGATTCA
GGTTCATCATGCCGTCTGTGATGGCTTCCATGTCGGCAGAATGCTTAATGAATTACAACAGTACTGCGAT
GAGTGGCAGGGCGGGGCGTAATTTTTTTAAGGCAGTTATTGGTGCCCTTAAACGCCTGGTGCTACGCCTG
AATAAGTGATAATAAGCGGATGAATGGCAGAAATTCGAAAGCAAATTCGACCCGGTCGTCGGTTCAGGGC
AGGGTCGTTAAATAGCCGCTTATGTCTATTGCTGGTTTACCGGTTTATTGACTACCGGAAGCAGTGTGAC
CGTGTGCTTCTCAAATGCCTGAGGCCAGTTTGCTCAGGCTCTCCCCGTGGAGGTAATAATTGACGATATG
ATCATTTATTCTGCCTCCCAGAGCCTGATAAAAACGGTTAGCGCTTCGTTAATACAGATGTAGGTGTTCC
ACAGGGTAGCCAGCAGCATCCTGCGATGCAGATCCGGAACATAATGGTGCAGGGCGCTTGTTTCGGCGTG
GGTATGGTGGCAGGCCCCGTGGCCGGGGGACTGTTGGGCGCTGCCGGCACCTGTCCTACGAGTTGCATGA
TAAAGAAGACAGTCATAAGTGCGGCGACGATAGTCATGCCCCGCGCCCACCGGAAGGAGCTACCGGACAG
CGGTGCGGACTGTTGTAACTCAGAATAAGAAATGAGGCCGCTCATGGCGTTGACTCTCAGTCATAGTATC
GTGGTATCACCGGTTGGTTCCACTCTCTGTTGCGGGCAACTTCAGCAGCACGTAGGGGACTTCCGCGTTT
CCAGACTTTACGAAACACGGAAACCGAAGACCATTCATGTTGTTGCTCAGGTCGCAGACGTTTTGCAGCA
GCAGTCGCTTCACGTTCGCTCGCGTATCGGTGATTCATTCTGCTAACCAGTAAGGCAACCCCGCCAGCCT
AGCCGGGTCCTCAACGACAGGAGCACGATCATGCGCACCCGTGGCCAGGACCCAACGCTGCCCGAGATGC
GCCGCGTGCGGCTGCTGGAGATGGCGGACGCGATGGATATGTTCTGCCAAGGGTTGGTTTGCGCATTCAC
AGTTCTCCGCAAGAATTGATTGGCTCCAATTCTTGGAGTGGTGAATCCGTTAGCGAGGTGCCGCCGGCTT
CCATTCAGGTCGAGGTGGCCCGGCTCCATGCACCGCGACGCAACGCGGGGAGGCAGACAAGGTATAGGGC
GGCGCCTACAATCCATGCCAACCCGTTCCATGTGCTCGCCGAGGCGGCATAAATCGCCGTGACGATCAGC
GGTCCAGTGATCGAAGTTAGGCTGGTAAGAGCCGCGAGCGATCCTTGAAGCTGTCCCTGATGGTCGTCAT
CTACCTGCCTGGACAGCATGGCCTGCAACGCGGGCATCCCGATGCCGCCGGAAGCGAGAAGAATCATAAT
GGGGAAGGCCATCCAGCCTCGCGTCGCGAACGCCAGCAAGACGTAGCCCAGCGCGTCGGCCGCCATGCCG
GCGATAATGGCCTGCTTCTCGCCGAAACGTTTGGTGGCGGGACCAGTGACGAAGGCTTGAGCGAGGGCGT
GCAAGATTCCGAATACCGCAAGCGACAGGCCGATCATCGTCGCGCTCCAGCGAAAGCGGTCCTCGCCGAA
AATGACCCAGAGCGCTGCCGGCACCTGTCCTACGAGTTGCATGATAAAGAAGACAGTCATAAGTGCGGCG
ACGATAGTCATGCCCCGCGCCCACCGGAAGGAGCTGACTGGGTTGAAGGCTCTCAAGGGCATCGGTCGAC
GCTCTCCCTTATGCGACTCCTGCATTAGGAAGCAGCCCAGTAGTAGGTTGAGGCCGTTGAGCACCGCCGC
CGCAAGGAATGGTGCATGCAAGGAGATGGCGCCCAACAGTCCCCCGGCCACGGGGCCTGCCACCATACCC
ACGCCGAAACAAGCGCTCATGAGCCCGAAGTGGCGAGCCCGATCTTCCCCATCGGTGATGTCGGCGATAT
AGGCGCCAGCAACCGCACCTGTGGCGCCGGTGATGCCGGCCACGATGCGTCCGGCGTAGAGGATCAGACT
AAGATCTCGATCCCGCGAAATTAATACGACTCACTATAGGGGAATTGTGAGCGGATAACAATTCCCCACT
AGTAATAATTTTGTTTAACTTTAAGAAGGAGATATACCATGGAAACTGAAGAAGGTAAACTGGTAATCTG
GATTAACGGCGATAAAGGCTATAACGGTCTCGCTGAAGTCGGTAAGAAATTCGAGAAAGATACCGGAATT
AAAGTCACCGTTGAGCATCCGGATAAACTGGAAGAGAAATTCCCACAGGTTGCGGCAACTGGCGATGGCC
CTGACATTATCTTCTGGGCACACGACCGCTTTGGTGGCTACGCTCAATCTGGCCTGTTGGCTGAAATCAC
CCCGGACAAAGCGTTCCAGGACAAGCTGTATCCGTTTACCTGGGATGCCGTACGTTACAACGGCAAGCTG
ATTGCTTACCCGATCGCTGTTGAAGCGTTATCGCTGATTTATAACAAAGACCTGCTGCCGAACCCGCCAA
AAACCTGGGAAGAGATCCCGGCGCTGGATAAAGAACTGAAAGCGAAAGGTAAGAGCGCCCTGATGTTCAA
CCTGCAAGAACCGTACTTCACCTGGCCGCTGATTGCTGCTGACGGGGGTTATGCGTTCAAGTATGAAAAC
GGCAAGTACGACATTAAAGACGTGGGCGTGGATAACGCTGGCGCGAAAGCGGGTCTGACCTTCCTGGTTG
ACCTGATTAAAAACAAACACATGAATGCAGACACCGATTACTCCATCGCAGAAGCTGCCTTTAATAAAGG
CGAAACAGCGATGACCATCAACGGCCCGTGGGCATGGTCCAACATCGACACCAGCAAAGTGAATTATGGT
GTAACGGTACTGCCGACCTTCAAGGGTCAACCATCCAAACCGTTCGTTGGCGTGCTGAGCGCAGGTATTA
ACGCCGCCAGTCCGAACAAAGAGCTGGCAAAAGAGTTCCTCGAAAACTATCTGCTGACTGATGAAGGTCT
GGAAGCGGTTAATAAAGACAAACCGCTGGGTGCCGTAGCGCTGAAGTCTTACGAGGAAGAGTTGGCGAAA
GATCCACGTATTGCCGCCACGATGGAAAACGCCCAGAAAGGTGAAATCATGCCGAACATCCCGCAGATGT
CCGCTTTCTGGTATGCCGTGCGTACTGCGGTGATCAACGCCGCCAGCGGTCGTCAGACTGTCGATGAAGC
CCTTAAAGACGCGCAGACTGGTACCGGCAGCGGCCTGGAAGTTCTGTTCCAGGGGCCCCATATGCTCGAG
ATGCCCGACGAGATGCGCGCCGAAGTCCTCGCCCGCAACGAGATCTCTAACCTGATCATGGACGCAGCGG
AGGCTGCGCAGCACGCTCTACCGCTGGAGGTGGAGAACTACCATGCCCTGTATCCACTGGAACCGCCGGC
GCAGCCGTTGCACGCCAAGCTCACGTTCCCCGCCACCACTTATAGGGCCACGCACAACACGACGGGCTAC
AAGTACTTCCTGCGAAGAATACATGGTTTCCGCCTGCAGTCGACCAAGTGCATGACGCTGGTGGAGATGT
GGAAGAAGCTGCAGCACACGAATGTGGTACAACTGCGTGAGGTGTTCACGACGAAAGCATTTGGTGATAA
CTCTTTAGTATTAGTGTACGACTATCATCCCGGCTCACAAACATTACTGGCCAAATACTTCACTCCGGCG
CCAGAGACCAACGGGTACACTGATCCATTCCAAGGCGAGGCCCGCCCCTTCAGTCATAAGAGTAACATGC
AGCGAACGAGCAATGGACCGCTGCTACCGGAGGCCACCATCTGGTCGATCATCATGCAGCTGACCGCCGG
CTTAAAAGCCATCCACCATGCCGGTCTTGCCTGCAAGGTTCTGGATCCCACAAAGATTATAGTGACGGGC
AAGCGTGTACGGTTTAGCTCATGCTGCATTTCGGATATAACGCAATTCGATCCGAATGCATCCAATCCCT
TGGCGCTGGTTAATATGCATCAGCAGGACGATCTGACCGCTTTGGGTCGCTTAGTATTAGCTTTGGCCTG
CCGCTGTCTTCAATCCGTGCAACGCGACAATGTCCAGTCCAGCATCGATATGGTCACGCGAAACTACTCC
ACCGATCTGCGAAACTTTATTGTTTACCTCTTCACCACCAATAATCGTCGCTCCGTGACCGACCTGATGC
CGATGATTGGTGCCCGCTTCTATACGCAACTGGATGCACTGCAGAGCAAAATTGATATGCAGGAGGACGA
GTTGGCCAAGGAGATGGAGAACGGGCGGTTATATCGCATTTTGGTCAAACTTAATAGCATCAACGAGCGA
CCCGACTTTAATCTGGACTGCACTTGGTCTGAGACTGGTGATAGATACATGTTGAAATTATTCCGTGATT
ATTTGTTCCATTCCGTCACTGAGGATGGCCGGCCCTGGCTAGATCACGCACACATTGTACAATGCCTCAA
CAAGCTGGATGCTGGCTCCATAGAGCGCGTGCAACTGATGTCCCGCGACGAGCAATCGGTACTCATCGTC
TCCTATGCTGAACTCAAGAATTGTCTGGAGAACGCCTTCTCCGAACTGATGTCAAGTGCGGCCAACTGAC
CTAGGAGATCCGGCTGCTAACAAAGCCCGAAAGGAAGCTGAGTTGGCTGCTGCCACCGCTGAGCAATAAC
TAGCATAACCCCTTGGGGCCTCTAAACGGGTCTTGAGGGGTTTTTTGCTGAAAGGAGGAACTATATCCGG
ATATCCCGCAAGAGGCCCGGCAGTACCGGCATAACCAAGCCTATGCCTACAGCATCCAGGGTGACGGTGC
CGAGGATGACGATGAGCGCATTGTTAGATTTCATACACGGTGCCTGACTGCGTTAGCAATTTAACTGTGA
TAAACTACCGCATTAAAGCTTATCGATGATAAGCTGTCAAACATGAGAATTACAACTTATATCGTATGGG
GCTGACTTCAGGTGCTACATTTGAAGAGATAAATTGCACTGAAATCAAGAAATATTTTATCTGATTAATA
AGATGATCTTCTTGAGATCGTTTTGGTCTGCGCGTAATCTCTTGCTCTGAAAACGAAAAAACCGCCTTGC
AGGGCGGTTTTTCGAAGGTTCTCTGAGCTACCAACTCTTTGAACCGAGGTAACTGGCTTGGAGGAGCGCA
GTCACCAAAACTTGTCCTTTCAGTTTAGCCTTAACCGGCGCATGACTTCAAGACTAACTCCTCTAAATCA
ATTACCAGTGGCTGCTGCCAGTGGTGCTTTTGCATGTCTTTCCGGGTTGGACTCAAGACGATAGTTACCG
GATAAGGCGCAGCGGTCGGACTGAACGGGGGGTTCGTGCATACAGTCCAGCTTGGAGCGAACTGCCTACC
CGGAACTGAGTGTCAGGCGTGGAATGAGACAAACGCGGCCATAACAGCGGAATGACACCGGTAAACCGAA
AGGCAGGAACAGGAGAGCGCACGAGGGAGCCGCCAGGGGGAAACGCCTGGTATCTTTATAGTCCTGTCGG
GTTTCGCCACCACTGATTTGAGCGTCAGATTTCGTGATGCTTGTCAGGGGGGCGGAGCCTATGGAAAAAC
GGCTTTGCCGCGGCCCTCTCACTTCCCTGTTAAGTATCTTCCTGGCATCTTCCAGGAAATCTCCGCCCCG
TTCGTAAGCCATTTCCGCTCGCCGCAGTCGAACGACCGAGCGTAGCGAGTCAGTGAGCGAGGAAGCGGAA
TATATCCTGTATCACATATTCTGCTGACGCACCGGTGCAGCCTTTTTTCTCCTGCCACATGAAGCACTTC
ACTGACACCCTCATCAGTGCCAACATAGTAAGCCAGTATACACTCCCCTAGCGCTGATGTCCGGCGGTGC
TTTTGCCGTTACGCACCACCCCGTCAGTAGCTGAACAGGAGGGACAGCTGATAGAAACAGAAGCCACTGG
AGCACCTCAAAAACACCATCATACACTAAATCAGTAAGTTGGCAGCATCACCCGACGCACTTTGCGCCGA
ATAAATACCTGTGACGGAAGATCACTTCGCAGAATAAATAAATCCTGGTGTCCCTGTTGATACCGGGAAG
CCCTGGGCCAACTTTTGGCGAAAATGAGACGTTGATCGGCACGTAAGAGGTTCCAACTTTCACCATAATG
AAATAAGATCACTACCGGGCGTATTTTTTGAGTTATCGAGATTTTCAGGAGCTAAGGAAGCTAAAATGGA
GAAAAAAATCACTGGATATACCACCGTTGATATATCCCAATGGCATCGTAAAGAACATTTTGAGGCATTT
CAGTCAGTTGCTCAATGTACCTATAACCAGACCGTTCAGCTGGATATTACGGCCTTTTTAAAGACCGTAA
AGAAAAATAAGCACAAGTTTTATCCGGCCTTTATTCACATTCTTGCCCGCCTGATGAATGCTCATCCGGA
ATTC
Features (pLannotate 1.2.2; 18 found; start..end, strand, type, name):
    739..834     -  CDS            resD (fragment): REDF_ECOLI - Also known as D. Protein inferred from homology: Swiss-Prot protein existence level 3. Acts as a repressor of transcription and as a site-specific resolvase that cleaves at the RfsF site. From Escherichia coli (strain K12).
    824..881     +  CDS            TcR (fragment): tetracycline efflux protein; tet; confers resistance to tetracycline
    878..971     -  CDS            TcR (fragment): tetracycline efflux protein; tet; confers resistance to tetracycline
   1475..2375    -  CDS            TcR (fragment): tetracycline efflux protein; tet; confers resistance to tetracycline
   2402..2420    +  promoter       T7 promoter: promoter for bacteriophage T7 RNA polymerase
   2421..2445    +  protein_bind   lac operator: The lac repressor binds to the lac operator to inhibit transcription in E. coli. This inhibition can be relieved by adding lactose or isopropyl-β-D-thiogalactopyranoside (IPTG). lac repressor encoded by lacI
   2460..2482    +  RBS            RBS: efficient ribosome binding site from bacteriophage T7 gene 10 (Olins and Rangwala, 1989)
   2493..3589    +  CDS            MBP (fragment): maltose binding protein from E. coli; malE (mutated); This version of the gene does not encode a signal sequence, so MBP will remain in the cytosol.
   3611..4966    +  CDS            PAN3 (fragment): PAN3_DROME - Experimental evidence at protein level: Swiss-Prot protein existence level 1. Regulatory subunit of the poly(A)-nuclease (PAN) deadenylation complex, one of two cytoplasmic mRNA deadenylases involved in general and miRNA-mediated mRNA turnover. PAN specifically shortens poly(A) tails of RNA and the activity is stimulated by poly(A)-binding protein (PABP). PAN deadenylation is followed by rapid degradation of the shortened mRNA tails by the CCR4-NOT complex. Deadenylated mRNAs are then degraded by two alternative mechanisms, namely exosome-mediated 3'-5' exonucleolytic degradation,
   4983..5032    +  CDS            SET1 (fragment): solubility-enhancement tag derived from T7 phage gene 10B
   5040..5087    +  terminator     T7 terminator: transcription terminator for bacteriophage T7 RNA polymerase
   5110..5214    -  CDS            TcR (fragment): tetracycline efflux protein; tet; confers resistance to tetracycline
   5262..5290    -  promoter       tet promoter: E. coli promoter for tetracycline efflux protein gene
   5402..5947    +  rep_origin     p15A ori: Plasmids containing the medium-copy-number p15A origin of replication can be propagated in E. coli cells that contain a second plasmid with the ColE1 origin.
   6035..6090    +  rep_origin     RSF ori (fragment): Plasmids containing the RSF 1030 origin of replication can be propagated in E. coli cells that contain additional plasmids with compatible origins.
   6209..6352    -  mobile_element IS1 (fragment): prokaryotic transposable element IS1
   6473..6575    +  promoter       cat promoter: promoter of the E. coli cat gene encoding chloramphenicol acetyltransferase
   6576..441     +  CDS            CmR (across the origin): chloramphenicol acetyltransferase; cat; confers resistance to chloramphenicol
