[The description below was written by a language model from this plasmid's Addgene catalogue record and pLannotate feature annotations shown in this document.]
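Description:
pnYC-NpM-DmPAN3_349-790-C421F_T is a bacterial expression plasmid of about 6.8 kb for producing a mutant fragment of the Drosophila melanogaster PAN3 protein in E. coli. The catalogue lists the backbone as unknown, but the annotated features point to a pACYC184-like architecture. It has a p15A origin of replication, a chloramphenicol acetyltransferase gene with its own cat promoter, and several disrupted remnants of the tetracycline resistance gene and its promoter flanking the inserted expression cassette. Selection is therefore by chloramphenicol, and the tetracycline marker appears to be non-functional. The record describes the plasmid as low copy. Because p15A is compatible with ColE1-type origins, plasmids of this kind can be maintained alongside a second expression vector, which suits co-expression of binding partners, although the record does not state that this was the intended use.

The expression cassette is driven by a T7 promoter followed by a lac operator and the phage T7 gene 10 ribosome binding site, so transcription depends on T7 RNA polymerase and is IPTG-inducible. No lacI gene is annotated on the plasmid. The open reading frame begins with a cytosolic (signal-sequence-free) maltose-binding protein as an N-terminal solubility and affinity tag. This is fused to PAN3 residues 349–790 carrying the C421F substitution, and a T7 terminator closes the cassette. A short match to a T7 gene 10-derived sequence lies between the insert and the terminator and is probably vector remnant rather than a deliberate tag.

PAN3 is the regulatory subunit of the PAN2–PAN3 deadenylase complex. The associated publication concerns the structure of the PAN3 pseudokinase and its interactions with PAN2 and GW182 proteins, so the construct was presumably used to make recombinant mutant protein for structural or binding studies.
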