Addgene plasmid #147561: pnYC-NpM-DmPAN3_349-790-C421F_T
Purpose: Bacterial Expression of DmPAN3_349-790-C421F
Depositing lab: Elisa Izaurralde. Depositing organization: Max Planck Institute for Developmental Biology. Publication: Structure of the PAN3 pseudokinase reveals the basis for interactions with the PAN2 deadenylase and the GW182 proteins. Christie M, Boland A, Huntzinger E, Weichenrieder O, Izaurralde E. Mol Cell. 2013 Aug 8;51(3):360-73. doi: 10.1016/j.molcel.2013.07.011. PubMed 23932717.
Backbone
  Vector backbone: Unknown
  Vector type: Bacterial Expression
Growth in bacteria
  Bacterial resistance: Chloramphenicol, 25 μg/mL
  Growth temperature: 37°C
  Growth strain: DH5alpha
  Copy number: Low Copy
Gene/Insert
  Gene/Insert name: DmPAN3_349-790-C421F
  Species: D. melanogaster (fly)
  Entrez Gene: CG11486 (a.k.a. Dmel_CG11486, Dmel\CG11486, PAN3)
  Cloning method: Unknown
Terms and licenses: Academic/Nonprofit Terms; Industry Terms: Not Available to Industry
Depositor comments: ORF extracted from NCBI: LD14901 Plasmids from this collection were made available to the research community and donated after the lab closed. Please note that the sequence provided by the depositing laboratory may be theoretical/predicted or based on Sanger sequencing results. There may be discrepancies between sequencing results obtained by Addgene and the depositor sequence. If an Addgene verified sequence is not available, please contact before placing your order to request that our lab fully sequence the plasmid.
How to cite: pnYC-NpM-DmPAN3_349-790-C421F_T was a gift from Elisa Izaurralde (Addgene plasmid # 147561 ; http://n2t.net/addgene:147561 ; RRID:Addgene_147561)
